Addgene plasmid #81602: pDONR223_PIK3CB_p.A593V
Purpose: Gateway Donor vector containing PIK3CB ,part of the Target Accelerator Plasmid Collection.
Depositing lab: Jesse Boehm & William Hahn & David Root. Depositing organization: Broad Institute. Publication: Systematic Functional Interrogation of Rare Cancer Variants Identifies Oncogenic Alleles. Kim E, Ilic N, Shrestha Y, Zou L, Kamburov A, Zhu C, Yang X, Lubonja R, Tran N, Nguyen C, Lawrence MS, Piccioni F, Bagul M, Doench JG, Chouinard CR, Wu X, Hogstrom L, Natoli T, Tamayo P, Horn H, Corsello SM, Lage K, Root DE, Subramanian A, Golub TR, Getz G, Boehm JS, Hahn WC. Cancer Discov. 2016 Jul;6(7):714-26. doi: 10.1158/2159-8290.CD-16-0160. Epub 2016 May 4. PubMed 27147599.
Backbone
  Vector backbone: pDONR223
  Backbone manufacturer: Invitrogen
  Backbone size w/o insert (bp): 2790
  Vector type: Gateway Entry vector
Growth in bacteria
  Bacterial resistance: Spectinomycin, 50 μg/mL
  Growth temperature: 37°C
  Growth strain: DH5alpha
  Copy number: High Copy
Gene/Insert
  Gene/Insert name: PIK3CB
  Species: H. sapiens (human)
  Mutation: A593V
  GenBank ID: NM_006219.2
  Entrez Gene: PIK3CB (a.k.a. P110BETA, PI3K, PI3KBETA, PIK3C1)
  Promoter: None
  Cloning method: Gateway Cloning
  Sequencing primers: 5′ M13pUC-fwd; 3′ M13-Rev
Terms and licenses: Academic/Nonprofit Terms; Industry Terms: Not Available to Industry
Depositor comments: Closed state: stop codon immediately follows insert
How to cite: pDONR223_PIK3CB_p.A593V was a gift from Jesse Boehm & William Hahn & David Root (Addgene plasmid # 81602 ; http://n2t.net/addgene:81602 ; RRID:Addgene_81602)
