[The description below was written by a language model from this plasmid's Addgene catalogue record and pLannotate feature annotations shown in this document.]
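Description:
pDONR223_PIK3CB_p.A593V is a Gateway entry clone built on the Invitrogen pDONR223 backbone, carrying the human PIK3CB open reading frame with an alanine-to-valine substitution at residue 593. It is a bacterial propagation plasmid of about 6 kb, maintained in E. coli at high copy through a ColE1/pUC-type origin and selected with spectinomycin through the aadA (SmR) aminoglycoside adenylyltransferase gene. The annotation also picks up short remnants of lacZα, lacI, a gentamicin resistance gene and a class 1 integron promoter, which are backbone fragments rather than functional cassettes, and rrnB T1 and T2 terminators that help insulate the cloning region from read-through transcription.

The insert encodes p110β, the catalytic subunit of a class I phosphoinositide 3-kinase that converts PtdIns(4,5)P2 to PIP3 and so drives AKT-linked growth and survival signalling. The coding sequence sits between two attL recombination sites in opposite orientations; the automated annotation labels both as an attL3 variant, but functionally they are the pair of sites that allow the ORF to be moved into any compatible destination vector by an LR Clonase reaction. The record lists no promoter for the insert, so the plasmid is not itself an expression construct; the only nearby promoter is a T7 promoter lying outside the attL-flanked region and pointing towards the insert from its 3′ side. The clone is in the "closed" configuration, with a stop codon directly after the ORF, so it suits native or N-terminally tagged expression but not C-terminal fusions. It belongs to the Target Accelerator Plasmid Collection, a set of wild-type and variant alleles made for systematic functional testing of rare cancer-associated mutations.
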