Features (pLannotate 1.2.2; 12 found; start..end, strand, type, name):
     38..74      -  CDS            lacZα (fragment): LacZα fragment of β-galactosidase; lacZ fragment
     91..186     +  protein_bind   attL3: mutant version of attL; recombination site for the Gateway® LR reaction LR Clonase™
    192..3401    +  CDS            PIK3CB: PK3CB_HUMAN - Also known as PIK3C1. Experimental evidence at protein level: Swiss-Prot protein existence level 1. Phosphoinositide-3-kinase (PI3K) phosphorylates phosphatidylinositol derivatives at position 3 of the inositol ring to produce 3-phosphoinositides (PubMed:15135396). Uses ATP and PtdIns(4,5)P2 (phosphatidylinositol 4,5-bisphosphate) to generate phosphatidylinositol 3,4,5-trisphosphate (PIP3) (PubMed:15135396). PIP3 plays a key role by recruiting PH domain-containing proteins to the membrane, including AKT1 and PDPK1, activating signaling cascades involved in cell growth, survival,
   3409..3504    -  protein_bind   attL3: mutant version of attL; recombination site for the Gateway® LR reaction LR Clonase™
   3523..3541    -  promoter       T7 promoter: promoter for bacteriophage T7 RNA polymerase
   3731..3754    +  promoter       Pc promoter (fragment): intI1 (promoter lies within the coding sequence); class 1 integron promoter
   3930..3986    +  CDS            GmR (fragment): gentamycin acetyltransferase; aacC1; confers resistance to gentamycin
   3993..4784    +  CDS            SmR: aminoglycoside adenylyltransferase (Murphy, 1985); aadA; confers resistance to spectinomycin and streptomycin
   4877..5465    +  rep_origin     ori: high-copy-number ColE1/pMB1/pBR322/pUC origin of replication
   5648..5740    +  CDS            lacI (fragment): lac repressor; lacI; The lac repressor binds to the lac operator to inhibit transcription in E. coli. This inhibition can be relieved by adding lactose or isopropyl-β-D-thiogalactopyranoside (IPTG).
   5795..5822    -  terminator     rrnB T2 terminator: transcription terminator T2 from the E. coli rrnB gene
   5954..5997    +  terminator     rrnB T1 terminator: Escherichia coli rrnB; transcription terminator T1 from the E. coli rrnB gene
>Addgene plasmid #81602 | pDONR223_PIK3CB_p.A593V | addgene full sequence | sequence record 167105 | Addgene NGS Result
GGCAGTTCCCTACTCTCGCGTTAACGCTAGCATGGATGTTTTCCCAGTCACGACGTTGTAAAACGACGGC
CAGTCTTAAGCTCGGGCCCCAAATAATGATTTTATTTTGACTGATAGTGACCTGTTCGTTGCAACAAATT
GATGAGCAATGCTTTTTTATAATGCCAACTTTGTACAAAAAAGTTGGCACCATGTGCTTCAGTTTCATAA
TGCCTCCTGCTATGGCAGACATCCTTGACATCTGGGCGGTGGATTCACAGATAGCATCTGATGGCTCCAT
ACCTGTGGATTTCCTTTTGCCCACTGGGATTTATATCCAGTTGGAGGTACCTCGGGAAGCTACCATTTCT
TATATTAAGCAGATGTTATGGAAGCAAGTTCACAATTACCCAATGTTCAACCTCCTTATGGATATTGACT
CCTATATGTTTGCATGTGTGAATCAGACTGCTGTATATGAGGAGCTTGAAGATGAAACACGAAGACTCTG
TGATGTCAGACCTTTTCTTCCAGTTCTCAAATTAGTGACAAGAAGTTGTGACCCAGGGGAAAAATTAGAC
TCAAAAATTGGAGTCCTTATAGGAAAAGGTCTGCATGAATTTGATTCCTTGAAGGATCCTGAAGTAAATG
AATTTCGAAGAAAAATGCGCAAATTCAGCGAGGAAAAAATCCTGTCACTTGTGGGATTGTCTTGGATGGA
CTGGCTAAAACAAACATATCCACCAGAGCATGAACCATCCATCCCTGAAAACTTAGAAGATAAACTTTAT
GGGGGAAAGCTCATCGTAGCTGTTCATTTTGAAAACTGCCAGGACGTGTTTAGCTTTCAAGTGTCTCCTA
ATATGAATCCTATCAAAGTAAATGAATTGGCAATCCAAAAACGTTTGACTATTCATGGGAAGGAAGATGA
AGTTAGCCCCTATGATTATGTGTTGCAAGTCAGCGGGAGAGTAGAATATGTTTTTGGTGATCATCCACTA
ATTCAGTTCCAGTATATCCGGAACTGTGTGATGAACAGAGCCCTGCCCCATTTTATACTTGTGGAATGCT
GCAAGATCAAGAAAATGTATGAACAAGAAATGATTGCCATAGAGGCTGCCATAAATCGAAATTCATCTAA
TCTTCCTCTTCCATTACCACCAAAGAAAACACGAATTATTTCTCATGTTTGGGAAAATAACAACCCTTTC
CAAATTGTCTTGGTTAAGGGAAATAAACTTAACACAGAGGAAACTGTAAAAGTTCATGTCAGGGCTGGTC
TTTTTCATGGTACTGAGCTCCTGTGTAAAACCATCGTAAGCTCAGAGGTATCAGGGAAAAATGATCATAT
TTGGAATGAACCACTGGAATTTGATATTAATATTTGTGACTTACCAAGAATGGCTCGATTATGTTTTGCT
GTTTATGCAGTTTTGGATAAAGTAAAAACGAAGAAATCAACGAAAACTATTAATCCCTCTAAATATCAGA
CCATCAGGAAAGCTGGAAAAGTGCATTATCCTGTAGCGTGGGTAAATACGATGGTTTTTGACTTTAAAGG
ACAATTGAGAACTGGAGACATAATATTACACAGCTGGTCTTCATTTCCTGATGAACTCGAAGAAATGTTG
AATCCAATGGGAACTGTTCAAACAAATCCATATACTGAAAATGCAACAGCTTTGCATGTTAAATTTCCAG
AGAATAAAAAACAACCTTATTATTACCCTCCCTTCGATAAGATTATTGAAAAGGCAGCTGAGATTGCAAG
CAGTGATAGTGCTAATGTGTCAAGTCGAGGTGGAAAAAAGTTTCTTCCTGTATTGAAAGAAATCTTGGAC
AGGGATCCCTTGTCTCAACTGTGTGAAAATGAAATGGATCTTATTTGGACTTTGCGACAAGACTGCCGAG
AGATTTTCCCACAATCACTGCCAAAATTACTGCTGTCAATCAAGTGGAATAAACTTGAGGATGTTGCTCA
GCTTCAGGTGCTGCTTCAGATTTGGCCTAAACTGCCCCCCCGGGAGGCCCTAGAGCTTCTGGATTTCAAC
TATCCAGACCAGTACGTTCGAGAATATGCTGTAGGCTGCCTGCGACAGATGAGTGATGAAGAACTTTCTC
AATATCTTTTACAACTGGTGCAAGTGTTAAAATATGAGCCTTTTCTTGATTGTGCCCTCTCTAGATTCCT
ATTAGAAAGAGCACTTGGTAATCGGAGGATAGGGCAGTTTCTATTTTGGCATCTTAGGTCAGAAGTGCAC
ATTCCTGCTGTCTCAGTACAATTTGGTGTCATCCTTGAAGCATACTGCCGGGGAAGTGTGGGGCACATGA
AAGTGCTTTCTAAGCAGGTTGAAGCACTCAATAAGTTAAAAACTTTAAATAGTTTAATCAAACTGAATGC
CGTGAAGTTAAACAGAGCCAAAGGGAAGGAGGCCATGCATACCTGTTTAAAACAGAGTGCTTATCGGGAA
GCCCTCTCTGACCTGCAGTCACCCCTGAACCCATGTGTTATCCTCTCAGAACTCTATGTTGAAAAGTGCA
AATACATGGATTCCAAAATGAAGCCTTTGTGGCTGGTATACAATAACAAGGTATTTGGTGAGGATTCAGT
TGGAGTGATTTTTAAAAATGGTGATGATTTACGACAGGATATGTTGACACTCCAAATGTTGCGCTTGATG
GATTTACTCTGGAAAGAAGCTGGTTTGGATCTTCGGATGTTGCCTTATGGCTGTTTAGCAACAGGAGATC
GCTCTGGCCTCATTGAAGTTGTGAGCACCTCTGAAACAATTGCTGACATTCAGCTGAACAGTAGCAATGT
GGCTGCTGCAGCAGCCTTCAACAAAGATGCCCTTCTGAACTGGCTTAAAGAATACAACTCTGGGGATGAC
CTGGACCGAGCCATTGAGGAATTTACACTGTCCTGTGCTGGCTACTGTGTAGCTTCTTATGTCCTTGGGA
TTGGTGACAGACATAGTGACAACATCATGGTCAAAAAAACTGGCCAGCTCTTCCACATTGACTTTGGACA
TATTCTTGGAAATTTCAAATCTAAGTTTGGCATTAAAAGGGAGCGAGTGCCTTTTATTCTTACCTATGAT
TTCATCCATGTCATTCAACAAGGAAAAACAGGAAATACAGAAAAGTTTGGCCGGTTCCGCCAGTGTTGTG
AGGATGCATATCTGATTTTACGACGGCATGGGAATCTCTTCATCACTCTCTTTGCGCTGATGTTGACTGC
AGGGCTTCCTGAACTCACATCAGTCAAAGATATACAGTATCTTAAGGACTCTCTTGCATTAGGGAAGAGT
GAAGAAGAAGCACTCAAACAGTTTAAGCAAAAATTTGATGAGGCGCTCAGGGAAAGCTGGACTACTAAAG
TGAACTGGATGGCCCACACAGTTCGGAAAGACTACAGATCTTGATTGCCAACTTTCTTGTACAAAGTTGG
CATTATAAGAAAGCATTGCTTATCAATTTGTTGCAACGAACAGGTCACTATCAGTCAAAATAAAATCATT
ATTTGCCATCCAGCTGATATCCCCTATAGTGAGTCGTATTACATGGTCATAGCTGTTTCCTGGCAGCTCT
GGCCCGTGTCTCAAAATCTCTGATGTTACATTGCACAAGATAAAAATATATCATCATGCCTCCTCTAGAC
CAGCCAGGACAGAAATGCCTCGACTTCGCTGCTACCCAAGGTTGCCGGGTGACGCACACCGTGGAAACGG
ATGAAGGCACGAACCCAGTGGACATAAGCCTGTTCGGTTCGTAAGCTGTAATGCAAGTAGCGTATGCGCT
CACGCAACTGGTCCAGAACCTTGACCGAACGCAGCGGTGGTAACGGCGCAGTGGCGGTTTTCATGGCTTG
TTATGACTGTTTTTTTGGGGTACAGTCTATGCCTCGGGCATCCAAGCAGCAAGCGCGTTACGCCGTGGGT
CGATGTTTGATGTTATGGAGCAGCAACGATGTTACGCAGCAGGGCAGTCGCCCTAAAACAAAGTTAAACA
TTATGAGGGAAGCGGTGATCGCCGAAGTATCGACTCAACTATCAGAGGTAGTTGGCGTCATCGAGCGCCA
TCTCGAACCGACGTTGCTGGCCGTACATTTGTACGGCTCCGCAGTGGATGGCGGCCTGAAGCCACACAGT
GATATTGATTTGCTGGTTACGGTGACCGTAAGGCTTGATGAAACAACGCGGCGAGCTTTGATCAACGACC
TTTTGGAAACTTCGGCTTCCCCTGGAGAGAGCGAGATTCTCCGCGCTGTAGAAGTCACCATTGTTGTGCA
CGACGACATCATTCCGTGGCGTTATCCAGCTAAGCGCGAACTGCAATTTGGAGAATGGCAGCGCAATGAC
ATTCTTGCAGGTATCTTCGAGCCAGCCACGATCGACATTGATCTGGCTATCTTGCTGACAAAAGCAAGAG
AACATAGCGTTGCCTTGGTAGGTCCAGCGGCGGAGGAACTCTTTGATCCGGTTCCTGAACAGGATCTATT
TGAGGCGCTAAATGAAACCTTAACGCTATGGAACTCGCCGCCCGACTGGGCTGGCGATGAGCGAAATGTA
GTGCTTACGTTGTCCCGCATTTGGTACAGCGCAGTAACCGGCAAAATCGCGCCGAAGGATGTCGCTGCCG
ACTGGGCAATGGAGCGCCTGCCGGCCCAGTATCAGCCCGTCATACTTGAAGCTAGACAGGCTTATCTTGG
ACAAGAAGAAGATCGCTTGGCCTCGCGCGCAGATCAGTTGGAAGAATTTGTCCACTACGTGAAAGGCGAG
ATCACCAAGGTAGTCGGCAAATAACCCTCGAGCCACCCATGACCAAAATCCCTTAACGTGAGTTACGCGT
CGTTCCACTGAGCGTCAGACCCCGTAGAAAAGATCAAAGGATCTTCTTGAGATCCTTTTTTTCTGCGCGT
AATCTGCTGCTTGCAAACAAAAAAACCACCGCTACCAGCGGTGGTTTGTTTGCCGGATCAAGAGCTACCA
ACTCTTTTTCCGAAGGTAACTGGCTTCAGCAGAGCGCAGATACCAAATACTGTTCTTCTAGTGTAGCCGT
AGTTAGGCCACCACTTCAAGAACTCTGTAGCACCGCCTACATACCTCGCTCTGCTAATCCTGTTACCAGT
GGCTGCTGCCAGTGGCGATAAGTCGTGTCTTACCGGGTTGGACTCAAGACGATAGTTACCGGATAAGGCG
CAGCGGTCGGGCTGAACGGGGGGTTCGTGCACACAGCCCAGCTTGGAGCGAACGACCTACACCGAACTGA
GATACCTACAGCGTGAGCTATGAGAAAGCGCCACGCTTCCCGAAGGGAGAAAGGCGGACAGGTATCCGGT
AAGCGGCAGGGTCGGAACAGGAGAGCGCACGAGGGAGCTTCCAGGGGGAAACGCCTGGTATCTTTATAGT
CCTGTCGGGTTTCGCCACCTCTGACTTGAGCGTCGATTTTTGTGATGCTCGTCAGGGGGGCGGAGCCTAT
GGAAAAACGCCAGCAACGCGGCCTTTTTACGGTTCCTGGCCTTTTGCTGGCCTTTTGCTCACATGTTCTT
TCCTGCGTTATCCCCTGATTCTGTGGATAACCGTATTACCGCCTTTGAGTGAGCTGATACCGCTCGCCGC
AGCCGAACGACCGAGCGCAGCGAGTCAGTGAGCGAGGAAGCGGAAGAGCGCCCAATACGCAAACCGCCTC
TCCCCGCGCGTTGGCCGATTCATTAATGCAGCTGGCACGACAGGTTTCCCGACTGGAAAGCGGGCAGTGA
GCGCAACGCAATTAATACGCGTACCGCTAGCCAGGAAGAGTTTGTAGAAACGCAAAAAGGCCATCCGTCA
GGATGGCCTTCTGCTTAGTTTGATGCCTGGCAGTTTATGGCGGGCGTCCTGCCCGCCACCCTCCGGGCCG
TTGCTTCACAACGTTCAAATCCGCTCCCGGCGGATTTGTCCTACTCAGGAGAGCGTTCACCGACAAACAA
CAGATAAAACGAAAGGCCCAGTCTTCCGACTGAGCCTTTCGTTTTATTTGATGCCT
