>Addgene plasmid #81602 | pDONR223_PIK3CB_p.A593V | depositor partial sequence | sequence record 154921 | Insert sequence
ATGTGCTTCAGTTTCATAATGCCTCCTGCTATGGCAGACATCCTTGACATCTGGGCGGTGGATTCACAGA
TAGCATCTGATGGCTCCATACCTGTGGATTTCCTTTTGCCCACTGGGATTTATATCCAGTTGGAGGTACC
TCGGGAAGCTACCATTTCTTATATTAAGCAGATGTTATGGAAGCAAGTTCACAATTACCCAATGTTCAAC
CTCCTTATGGATATTGACTCCTATATGTTTGCATGTGTGAATCAGACTGCTGTATATGAGGAGCTTGAAG
ATGAAACACGAAGACTCTGTGATGTCAGACCTTTTCTTCCAGTTCTCAAATTAGTGACAAGAAGTTGTGA
CCCAGGGGAAAAATTAGACTCAAAAATTGGAGTCCTTATAGGAAAAGGTCTGCATGAATTTGATTCCTTG
AAGGATCCTGAAGTAAATGAATTTCGAAGAAAAATGCGCAAATTCAGCGAGGAAAAAATCCTGTCACTTG
TGGGATTGTCTTGGATGGACTGGCTAAAACAAACATATCCACCAGAGCATGAACCATCCATCCCTGAAAA
CTTAGAAGATAAACTTTATGGGGGAAAGCTCATCGTAGCTGTTCATTTTGAAAACTGCCAGGACGTGTTT
AGCTTTCAAGTGTCTCCTAATATGAATCCTATCAAAGTAAATGAATTGGCAATCCAAAAACGTTTGACTA
TTCATGGGAAGGAAGATGAAGTTAGCCCCTATGATTATGTGTTGCAAGTCAGCGGGAGAGTAGAATATGT
TTTTGGTGATCATCCACTAATTCAGTTCCAGTATATCCGGAACTGTGTGATGAACAGAGCCCTGCCCCAT
TTTATACTTGTGGAATGCTGCAAGATCAAGAAAATGTATGAACAAGAAATGATTGCCATAGAGGCTGCCA
TAAATCGAAATTCATCTAATCTTCCTCTTCCATTACCACCAAAGAAAACACGAATTATTTCTCATGTTTG
GGAAAATAACAACCCTTTCCAAATTGTCTTGGTTAAGGGAAATAAACTTAACACAGAGGAAACTGTAAAA
GTTCATGTCAGGGCTGGTCTTTTTCATGGTACTGAGCTCCTGTGTAAAACCATCGTAAGCTCAGAGGTAT
CAGGGAAAAATGATCATATTTGGAATGAACCACTGGAATTTGATATTAATATTTGTGACTTACCAAGAAT
GGCTCGATTATGTTTTGCTGTTTATGCAGTTTTGGATAAAGTAAAAACGAAGAAATCAACGAAAACTATT
AATCCCTCTAAATATCAGACCATCAGGAAAGCTGGAAAAGTGCATTATCCTGTAGCGTGGGTAAATACGA
TGGTTTTTGACTTTAAAGGACAATTGAGAACTGGAGACATAATATTACACAGCTGGTCTTCATTTCCTGA
TGAACTCGAAGAAATGTTGAATCCAATGGGAACTGTTCAAACAAATCCATATACTGAAAATGCAACAGCT
TTGCATGTTAAATTTCCAGAGAATAAAAAACAACCTTATTATTACCCTCCCTTCGATAAGATTATTGAAA
AGGCAGCTGAGATTGCAAGCAGTGATAGTGCTAATGTGTCAAGTCGAGGTGGAAAAAAGTTTCTTCCTGT
ATTGAAAGAAATCTTGGACAGGGATCCCTTGTCTCAACTGTGTGAAAATGAAATGGATCTTATTTGGACT
TTGCGACAAGACTGCCGAGAGATTTTCCCACAATCACTGCCAAAATTACTGCTGTCAATCAAGTGGAATA
AACTTGAGGATGTTGCTCAGCTTCAGGTGCTGCTTCAGATTTGGCCTAAACTGCCCCCCCGGGAGGCCCT
AGAGCTTCTGGATTTCAACTATCCAGACCAGTACGTTCGAGAATATGCTGTAGGCTGCCTGCGACAGATG
AGTGATGAAGAACTTTCTCAATATCTTTTACAACTGGTGCAAGTGTTAAAATATGAGCCTTTTCTTGATT
GTGCCCTCTCTAGATTCCTATTAGAAAGAGCACTTGGTAATCGGAGGATAGGGCAGTTTCTATTTTGGCA
TCTTAGGTCAGAAGTGCACATTCCTGCTGTCTCAGTACAATTTGGTGTCATCCTTGAAGCATACTGCCGG
GGAAGTGTGGGGCACATGAAAGTGCTTTCTAAGCAGGTTGAAGCACTCAATAAGTTAAAAACTTTAAATA
GTTTAATCAAACTGAATGCCGTGAAGTTAAACAGAGCCAAAGGGAAGGAGGCCATGCATACCTGTTTAAA
ACAGAGTGCTTATCGGGAAGCCCTCTCTGACCTGCAGTCACCCCTGAACCCATGTGTTATCCTCTCAGAA
CTCTATGTTGAAAAGTGCAAATACATGGATTCCAAAATGAAGCCTTTGTGGCTGGTATACAATAACAAGG
TATTTGGTGAGGATTCAGTTGGAGTGATTTTTAAAAATGGTGATGATTTACGACAGGATATGTTGACACT
CCAAATGTTGCGCTTGATGGATTTACTCTGGAAAGAAGCTGGTTTGGATCTTCGGATGTTGCCTTATGGC
TGTTTAGCAACAGGAGATCGCTCTGGCCTCATTGAAGTTGTGAGCACCTCTGAAACAATTGCTGACATTC
AGCTGAACAGTAGCAATGTGGCTGCTGCAGCAGCCTTCAACAAAGATGCCCTTCTGAACTGGCTTAAAGA
ATACAACTCTGGGGATGACCTGGACCGAGCCATTGAGGAATTTACACTGTCCTGTGCTGGCTACTGTGTA
GCTTCTTATGTCCTTGGGATTGGTGACAGACATAGTGACAACATCATGGTCAAAAAAACTGGCCAGCTCT
TCCACATTGACTTTGGACATATTCTTGGAAATTTCAAATCTAAGTTTGGCATTAAAAGGGAGCGAGTGCC
TTTTATTCTTACCTATGATTTCATCCATGTCATTCAACAAGGAAAAACAGGAAATACAGAAAAGTTTGGC
CGGTTCCGCCAGTGTTGTGAGGATGCATATCTGATTTTACGACGGCATGGGAATCTCTTCATCACTCTCT
TTGCGCTGATGTTGACTGCAGGGCTTCCTGAACTCACATCAGTCAAAGATATACAGTATCTTAAGGACTC
TCTTGCATTAGGGAAGAGTGAAGAAGAAGCACTCAAACAGTTTAAGCAAAAATTTGATGAGGCGCTCAGG
GAAAGCTGGACTACTAAAGTGAACTGGATGGCCCACACAGTTCGGAAAGACTACAGATCT
